>Addgene plasmid #12138 | pJS1a (tsE2) | addgene full sequence | sequence record 352243 | Addgene NGS Result
CAAGAATTGGTCGACCAATTCTCATGTTTGACAGCTTATCATCGATAAGCTTGGCTGTGGAATGTGTGTC
AGTTAGGGTGTGGAAAGTCCCCAGGCTCCCCAGCAGGCAGAAGTATGCAAAGCATGCATCTCAATTAGTC
AGCAACCAGGTGTGGAAAGTCCCCAGGCTCCCCAGCAGGCAGAAGTATGCAAAGCATGCATCTCAATTAG
TCAGCAACCATAGTCCCGCCCCTAACTCCGCCCATCCCGCCCCTAACTCCGCCCAGTTCCGCCCATTCTC
CGCCCCATGGCTGACTAATTTTTTTTATTTATGCAGAGGCCGAGGCCGCCTCGGCCTCTGAGCTATTCCA
GAAGTAGTGAGGAGGCTTTTTTGGAGGCCTAGGCTTTTGCAAAAAGCTCCTCGAGGAACTGAAAAACCAG
AAAGTTAACTGGTAAGTTTAGTCTTTTTGTCTTTTATTTCAGGTCCCGGATCCGGTGGTGGTGCAAATCA
AAGAACTGCTCCTCAGTGGATGTTGCCTTTACTTCTAGGCCTGTACGGAAGTGTTACTTCTGCTCTAAAA
GCTGCTGCAGGGGGGGGGGGGAGAAAACACAAAGCAGCGGTTCAAATTAAAGCTCCACCCCTCCTGGTAA
CCAGTAATATTGATGTGCAGGCAGAGGACAGATATTTGTACTTGCATAGTCGGGTGCAAACCTTTCGCTT
TGAGCAGCCATGCACAGATGAATCGGGTGAGCAACCTTTTAATATTACTGATGCAGATTGGAAATCTTTT
TTTGTAAGGTTATGGGGGCGTTTAGACCTGATTGACGAGGAGGAGGATAGTGAAGAGGATGGAGACAGCA
TGCGAACGTTTACATGTAGCGCAAGAAACACAAATGCAGTTGATTGAGAAAAGTAGTGATAAGTTGCAAG
ATCATATACTGTACTGGACTGCTGTTAGAACTGAGAACACACTGCTTTATGCTGCAAGGAAAAAAGGGGT
GACTGTCCTAGGACACTGCAGAGTACCACACTCTGTAGTTTGTCAAGAGAGAGCCAAGCAGGCCATTGAA
ATGCAGTTGTCTTTGCAGGAGTTAAGCAAAACTGAGTTTGGGGATGAACCATGGTCTTTGCTTGACACAA
GCTGGGACCGATATATGTCAGAACCTAAACGGTGCTTTAAGAAAGGCGCCAGGGTGGTAGAGGTGGAGTT
TGATGGAAATGCAAGCAATACAAACTGGTACACTGTCTACAGCAATTTGTACATGCGCACAGAGGACGGC
TGGCAGCTTGCGAAGGCTGGGGCTGACGGAACTGGGCTCTACTACTGCACCATGGCCGGTGCTGGACGCA
TTTACTATTCTCGCTTTGGTGACGAGGCAGCCAGATTTAGTCCTCGATCGAGGACAACAGGGCATTACTC
TGTAAGAGATCAGGACAGAGTGTATGCTGGTGTCTCATCCACCTCTTCTGATTTTAGAGATCGCCCAGAC
GGAGTCTGGGTCGCATCCGAAGGACCTGAAGGAGACCCTGCAGGAAAAGAAGCCGAGCCAGCCCAGCCTG
TCTCTTCTTTGCTCGGCTCCCCCGCCTGCGGTCCCATCAGAGCAGGCCTCGGTTGGGTACGGGACGGTCC
TCGCTCGCACCCCTACAATTTTCCTGCAGGCTCGGGGGGCTCTATTCTCCGCTCTTCCTCCACCCCGGTG
CAGGGCACGGTACCGGTGGACTTGGCATCAAGGCAGGAAGAAGAGGAGCAGTCGCCCGACTCCACAGAGG
AAGAACCAGTGACTCTCCCAAGGCGCACCACCAATGATGGATTCCACCTGTTAAAGGCAGGAGGGTCATG
CTTTGCTCTAATTTCAGGAACTGCTAACCAGGTAAAGTGCTATCGCTTTCGGGTGAAAAAGAACCATAGA
CATCGCTACGAGAACTGCACCACCACCTGGTTCACAGTTGCTGACAACGGTGCTGAAAGACAAGGACAAG
CACAAATACTGATCACCTTTGGATCGCCAAGTCAAAGGCAAGACTTTCTGAAACATGTACCACTACCTCC
TGGAATGAACATTTCCGGCTTTACAGCCAGCTTGGACTTCTGATCCGAGCTTCACGCTGCCGCAAGCACT
CAGGGCGCAAGGGCTGCTAAAGGAAGCGGAACACGTAGAAAGCCAGTCCGCAGAAACGGTGCTGACCCCG
GATGAATGTCAGCTACTGGGCTATCTGGACAAGGGAAAACGCAAGCGCAAAGAGAAAGCAGGTAGCTTGC
AGTGGGCTTACATGGCGATAGCTAGACTGGGCGGTTTTATGGACAGCAAGCGAACCGGAATTGCCAGCTG
GGGCGCCCTCTGGTAAGGTTGGGAAGCCCTGCAAAGTAAACTGGATGGCTTTCTTGCCGCCAAGGATCTG
ATGGCGCAGGGGATCAAGATCTGATCAAGAGACAGGATGAGGATCGTTTCGCATGATTGAACAAGATGGA
TTGCACGCAGGTTCTCCGGCCGCTTGGGTGGAGAGGCTATTCGGCTATGACTGGGCACAACAGACAATCG
GCTGCTCTGATGCCGCCGTGTTCCGGCTGTCAGCGCAGGGGCGCCCGGTTCTTTTTGTCAAGACCGACCT
GTCCGGTGCCCTGAATGAACTGCAGGACGAGGCAGCGCGGCTATCGTGGCTGGCCACGACGGGCGTTCCT
TGCGCAGCTGTGCTCGACGTTGTCACTGAAGCGGGAAGGGACTGGCTGCTATTGGGCGAAGTGCCGGGGC
AGGATCTCCTGTCATCTCACCTTGCTCCTGCCGAGAAAGTATCCATCATGGCTGATGCAATGCGGCGGCT
GCATACGCTTGATCCGGCTACCTGCCCATTCGACCACCAAGCGAAACATCGCATCGAGCGAGCACGTACT
CGGATGGAAGCCGGTCTTGTCGATCAGGATGATCTGGACGAAGAGCATCAGGGGCTCGCGCCAGCCGAAC
TGTTCGCCAGGCTCAAGGCGCGCATGCCCGACGGCGAGGATCTCGTCGTGACCCATGGCGATGCCTGCTT
GCCGAATATCATGGTGGAAAATGGCCGCTTTTCTGGATTCATCGACTGTGGCCGGCTGGGTGTGGCGGAC
CGCTATCAGGACATAGCGTTGGCTACCCGTGATATTGCTGAAGAGCTTGGCGGCGAATGGGCTGACCGCT
TCCTCGTGCTTTACGGTATCGCCGCTCCCGATTCGCAGCGCATCGCCTTCTATCGCCTTCTTGACGAGTT
CTTCTGAGCGGGACTCTGGGGTTCGAAATGACCGACCAAGCGACGCCCAACCTGCCATCACGAGATTTCG
ATTCCACCGCCGCCTTCTATGAAAGGTTGGGCTTCGGAATCGTTTTCCGGGACGCCGGCTGGATGATCCT
CCAGCGCGGGGATCTCATGCTGGAGTTCTTCGCCCACCCCGGAATTCGGATCCAGACATGATAAGATACA
TTGATGAGTTTGGACAAACCACAACTAGAATGCAGTGAAAAAAATGCTTTATTTGTGAAATTTGTGATGC
TATTGCTTTATTTGTAACCATTATAAGCTGCAATAAACAAGTTAACAACAACAATTGCATTCATTTTATG
TTTCAGGTTCAGGGGGAGGTGTGGGAGGTTTTTTAAAGCAAGTAAAACCTCTACAAATGTGGTATGGCTG
ATTATGATCCGGCTGCCTCGCGCGTTTCGGTGATGACGGTGAAAACCTCTGACACATGCAGCTCCCGGAG
ACGGTCACAGCTTGTCTGTAAGCGGATGCCGGGAGCAGACAAGCCCGTCAGGGCGCGTCAGCGGGTGTTG
GCGGGTGTCGGGGCGCAGCCATGACCCAGTCACGTAGCGATAGCGGAGTGTATACTGGCTTAACTATGCG
GCATCAGAGCAGATTGTACTGAGAGTGCACCATATGCGGTGTGAAATACCGCACAGATGCGTAAGGAGAA
AATACCGCATCAGGCGCTCTTCCGCTTCCTCGCTCACTGACTCGCTGCGCTCGGTCGTTCGGCTGCGGCG
AGCGGTATCAGCTCACTCAAAGGCGGTAATACGGTTATCCACAGAATCAGGGGATAACGCAGGAAAGAAC
ATGTGAGCAAAAGGCCAGCAAAAGGCCAGGAACCGTAAAAAGGCCGCGTTGCTGGCGTTTTTCCATAGGC
TCCGCCCCCCTGACGAGCATCACAAAAATCGACGCTCAAGTCAGAGGTGGCGAAACCCGACAGGACTATA
AAGATACCAGGCGTTTCCCCCTGGAAGCTCCCTCGTGCGCTCTCCTGTTCCGACCCTGCCGCTTACCGGA
TACCTGTCCGCCTTTCTCCCTTCGGGAAGCGTGGCGCTTTCTCATAGCTCACGCTGTAGGTATCTCAGTT
CGGTGTAGGTCGTTCGCTCCAAGCTGGGCTGTGTGCACGAACCCCCCGTTCAGCCCGACCGCTGCGCCTT
ATCCGGTAACTATCGTCTTGAGTCCAACCCGGTAAGACACGACTTATCGCCACTGGCAGCAGCCACTGGT
AACAGGATTAGCAGAGCGAGGTATGTAGGCGGTGCTACAGAGTTCTTGAAGTGGTGGCCTAACTACGGCT
ACACTAGAAGGACAGTATTTGGTATCTGCGCTCTGCTGAAGCCAGTTACCTTCGGAAAAAGAGTTGGTAG
CTCTTGATCCGGCAAACAAACCACCGCTGGTAGCGGTGGTTTTTTTGTTTGCAAGCAGCAGATTACGCGC
AGAAAAAAAGGATCTCAAGAAGATCCTTTGATCTTTTCTACGGGGTCTGACGCTCAGTGGAACGAAAACT
CACGTTAAGGGATTTTGGTCATGAGATTATCAAAAAGGATCTTCACCTAGATCCTTTTAAATTAAAAATG
AAGTTTTAAATCAATCTAAAGTATATATGAGTAAACTTGGTCTGACAGTTACCAATGCTTAATCAGTGAG
GCACCTATCTCAGCGATCTGTCTATTTCGTTCATCCATAGTTGCCTGACTCCCCGTCGTGTAGATAACTA
CGATACGGGAGGGCTTACCATCTGGCCCCAGTGCTGCAATGATACCGCGAGACCCACGCTCACCGGCTCC
AGATTTATCAGCAATAAACCAGCCAGCCGGAAGGGCCGAGCGCAGAAGTGGTCCTGCAACTTTATCCGCC
TCCATCCAGTCTATTAATTGTTGCCGGGAAGCTAGAGTAAGTAGTTCGCCAGTTAATAGTTTGCGCAACG
TTGTTGCCATTGCTGCAGGCATCGTGGTGTCACGCTCGTCGTTTGGTATGGCTTCATTCAGCTCCGGTTC
CCAACGATCAAGGCGAGTTACATGATCCCCCATGTTGTGCAAAAAAGCGGTTAGCTCCTTCGGTCCTCCG
ATCGTTGTCAGAAGTAAGTTGGCCGCAGTGTTATCACTCATGGTTATGGCAGCACTGCATAATTCTCTTA
CTGTCATGCCATCCGTAAGATGCTTTTCTGTGACTGGTGAGTACTCAACCAAGTCATTCTGAGAATAGTG
TATGCGGCGACCGAGTTGCTCTTGCCCGGCGTCAACACGGGATAATACCGCGCCACATAGCAGAACTTTA
AAAGTGCTCATCATTGGAAAACGTTCTTCGGGGCGAAAACTCTCAAGGATCTTACCGCTGTTGAGATCCA
GTTCGATGTAACCCACTCGTGCACCCAACTGATCTTCAGCATCTTTTACTTTCACCAGCGTTTCTGGGTG
AGCAAAAACAGGAAGGCAAAATGCCGCAAAAAAGGGAATAAGGGCGACACGGAAATGTTGAATACTCATA
CTCTTCCTTTTTCAATATTATTGAAGCATTTATCAGGGTTATTGTCTCATGAGCGGATACATATTTGAAT
GTATTTAGAAAAATAAACAAATAGGGGTTCCGCGCACATTTCCCCGAAAAGTGCCACCTGACGTCTAAGA
AACCATTATTATCATGACATTAACCTATAAAAATAGGCGTATCACGAGGCCCTTTCGTCTT
Features (pLannotate 1.2.2; 15 found; start..end, strand, type, name):
     28..52      +  promoter       tet promoter (fragment): E. coli promoter for tetracycline efflux protein gene
     64..393     +  promoter       SV40 promoter: SV40 enhancer and early promoter
    432..528     +  intron         SV40 intron: modified SV40 intron with splice donor and acceptor sites
    582..857     +  CDS            E1 (fragment): VE1_HPV11 - Experimental evidence at protein level: Swiss-Prot protein existence level 1. ATP-dependent DNA helicase required for initiation of viral DNA replication. It forms a complex with the viral E2 protein. The E1- E2 complex binds to the replication origin which contains binding sites for both proteins. During the initial step, a dimer of E1 interacts with a dimer of protein E2 leading to a complex that binds the viral origin of replication with high specificity. Then, a second dimer of E1 displaces the E2 dimer in an ATP-dependent manner to form the E1 tetramer. Following this, two E1
    829..2070    +  CDS            E2: VE2_BPV1 - Experimental evidence at protein level: Swiss-Prot protein existence level 1. Plays a role in the initiation of viral DNA replication. A dimer of E2 interacts with a dimer of E1 in order to improve specificity of E1 DNA binding activity. Once the complex recognizes and binds DNA at specific sites, the E2 dimer is removed from DNA. E2 also regulates viral transcription through binding to the E2RE response element (5'-ACCNNNNNNGGT-3') present in multiple copies in the regulatory regions of the viral genome. Activates or represses transcription depending on E2RE's position with regards
   2078..2401    +  CDS            tnpA (fragment): TN5P_ECOLX - Also known as tnp. Experimental evidence at protein level: Swiss-Prot protein existence level 1. Mediates transposition of transposon Tn5 by a 'cut and paste' mechanism. First, the monomeric transposase binds the 19 bp inverted DNA repeats flanking the transposon. Then, dimerization of the DNA- bound transposase creates a synaptic DNA complex. After nicking of the first DNA strand, excision of the transposon proceeds through a series of intermediates. The transposase then mediates the insertion of the transposon at a new site by strand transfer. The activity of the wild- type tran
   2433..3224    +  CDS            neo: KKA2_KLEPN - Also known as kan, nptII. Experimental evidence at protein level: Swiss-Prot protein existence level 1. Resistance to kanamycin, neomycin, paromomycin, ribostamycin, butirosin and gentamicin B. From Klebsiella pneumoniae.
   3248..3406    +  CDS            ble (fragment): BLE_KLEPN - Experimental evidence at protein level: Swiss-Prot protein existence level 1. Binding protein with a strong affinity to the bleomycin family of antibiotics. Binds to CL990; an antimitotic-antibiotic compound. From Klebsiella pneumoniae.
   3409..3543    -  polyA_signal   SV40 poly(A) signal: SV40 polyadenylation signal
   3566..3649    -  CDS            large T antigen (fragment): large T antigen from SV40 (simian virus 40)
   3652..3692    +  CDS            rop (fragment): Rop protein, which maintains plasmids at low copy number; rop
   3794..3934    +  misc_feature   bom: basis of mobility region from pBR322
   4120..4708    -  rep_origin     ori: high-copy-number ColE1/pMB1/pBR322/pUC origin of replication
   4879..5739    -  CDS            AmpR: β-lactamase; bla; confers resistance to ampicillin, carbenicillin, and related antibiotics
   5740..5844    -  promoter       AmpR promoter: bla
