[The description below was written by a language model from this plasmid's Addgene catalogue record and pLannotate feature annotations shown in this document.]
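Description:
pJS1a (tsE2) is a mammalian expression plasmid of about 5.9 kb, built on the C59-451 backbone, that delivers a temperature-sensitive allele of the bovine papillomavirus E2 transactivator together with a linked neomycin resistance gene. In bacteria it is maintained as a high-copy plasmid through a ColE1/pMB1-type origin, with pBR322-derived bom and residual rop and tet promoter sequences nearby, and it is selected with ampicillin via β-lactamase expressed from its own promoter. In mammalian cells, transfectants are selected with G418.

The annotated sequence shows a single transcription unit. The SV40 enhancer/early promoter is followed by a modified SV40 intron, a short papillomavirus E1 fragment that overlaps the start of E2 (as these reading frames do in the viral genome), and then the full BPV-1 E2 coding region. Immediately downstream lies a Tn5-derived segment carrying a transposase fragment, the complete neo (nptII) gene and a partial ble sequence, followed by an SV40 polyadenylation region annotated on the opposite strand. The depositor describes neo as promoterless and placed in tandem with tsE2. Although the catalogue lists neo as a tag on the insert, the feature layout places it 3′ of E2 as a separate reading frame rather than an evident fusion. The approximately 3 kb tsE2-neo insert is flanked by retained BamHI sites.

The tsE2 allele was made by insertional mutagenesis. Its product fails to transactivate an LCR-SV40 hybrid promoter at 37°C but behaves like wild-type E2 at 32.5°C. The plasmid therefore supplies a temperature-controlled switch for genes placed under an E2-responsive promoter. The associated publication concerns the regulation of guanine nucleotide biosynthesis by cellular p53 concentration.
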