Addgene plasmid #12138: pJS1a (tsE2)
Depositing lab: James Sherley. Depositing organization: Princeton University. Publication: Guanine nucleotide biosynthesis is regulated by the cellular p53 concentration. Sherley JL. J Biol Chem. 1991 Dec 25. 266(36):24815-28. PubMed 1761576.
Backbone
  Vector backbone: C59-451
  Backbone manufacturer: D. DiMaio (Yale)
  Backbone size w/o insert (bp): 2900
  Vector type: Mammalian Expression
  Selectable markers: Neomycin (select with G418)
Growth in bacteria
  Bacterial resistance: Ampicillin, 100 μg/mL
  Growth temperature: 37°C
  Growth strain: DH5alpha
  Copy number: High Copy
Gene/Insert
  Gene/Insert name: tsE2-neo (alt name: BPV E2)
  Species: Bovine papilloma virus
  Insert size (bp): 3000
  Tag / fusion protein: neo (N terminal on insert)
  Cloning method: Restriction Enzyme; 5′ cloning site BamHI (not destroyed); 3′ cloning site BamHI (not destroyed)
  Sequencing primers: 5′ na
Terms and licenses: Academic/Nonprofit Terms; Industry Terms: Not Available to Industry
Depositor comments: This plasmid contains a promoterless neomycin resistance gene inserted in tandem with the tsE2 gene. The tsE2 gene (DiMaio and Settleman, 1988) is a temperature-sensitive BPV-E2 allele constructed by insertional mutagenesis. The expressed tsE2 protein fails to transactivate an LCR-SV40 hybrid promoter at 37'C. At 32.5'C the mutant protein functions like its wild type counterpart to induce gene expression from the hybrid promoter.
How to cite: pJS1a (tsE2) was a gift from James Sherley (Addgene plasmid # 12138 ; http://n2t.net/addgene:12138 ; RRID:Addgene_12138)
